Addgene plasmid #67004: pMAL-c5X-Dros16
Purpose: Expresses malE-Dros16 in E. coli
Depositing lab: Ashutosh Chilkoti. Depositing organization: Duke University. Publication: Combinatorial codon scrambling enables scalable gene synthesis and amplification of repetitive proteins. Tang NC, Chilkoti A. Nat Mater. 2016 Jan 4. doi: 10.1038/nmat4521. PubMed 26726995.
Backbone
  Vector backbone: pMAL-c5X
  Backbone manufacturer: New England Biolabs
  Backbone size w/o insert (bp): 5677
  Vector type: Bacterial Expression
Growth in bacteria
  Bacterial resistance: Ampicillin, 100 μg/mL
  Growth temperature: 30°C
  Growth strain: DH5alpha
  Copy number: Low Copy
Gene/Insert
  Gene/Insert name: malE-Dros16
  Species: Synthetic
  Promoter: tac
  Tag / fusion protein: malE-Factor Xa (N terminal on backbone); His6 (C terminal on backbone)
  Cloning method: Gibson Cloning
  Sequencing primers: 5′ GGTCGTCAGACTGTCGATGAAGCC; 3′ TGTCCTACTCAGGAGAGCGTTCAC
Terms and licenses: Academic/Nonprofit Terms; Industry Terms: Not Available to Industry
How to cite: pMAL-c5X-Dros16 was a gift from Ashutosh Chilkoti (Addgene plasmid # 67004 ; http://n2t.net/addgene:67004 ; RRID:Addgene_67004)
