[The description below was written by a language model from this plasmid's Addgene catalogue record and pLannotate feature annotations shown in this document.]
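Description:
pMAL-c5X-Dros16 is a bacterial expression plasmid built on the commercial pMAL-c5X backbone, designed to produce a synthetic protein called Dros16 as a fusion to maltose-binding protein (MBP) in E. coli. It replicates from a ColE1/pMB1-type origin. Although the automated annotation labels that origin generically as high copy, the plasmid also carries the rop gene and pBR322 bom fragments, which fits the catalogue's low-copy designation. Selection is by ampicillin through the bla (β-lactamase) gene.

Expression is driven by the strong hybrid tac promoter, followed by a lac operator. The plasmid supplies its own lac repressor from a lacI gene under the up-mutated lacIq promoter, so transcription stays repressed until it is induced with IPTG. The malE coding sequence in this backbone lacks a signal peptide, so the fusion protein remains in the cytoplasm. According to the catalogue fields, MBP is joined to the insert through a Factor Xa cleavage site that allows the carrier to be removed, and the fusion ends in a C-terminal His6 tag. The Dros16 segment, introduced by Gibson assembly, is not itself annotated in the feature table. It presumably lies in the unannotated stretch between the end of MBP and the rrnB T1 and T2 terminators that close the transcription unit.

The record does not define Dros16 beyond calling it synthetic. The associated work concerns codon scrambling to enable synthesis and amplification of genes for repetitive proteins, so the plasmid probably serves to express and affinity-purify one such repetitive polypeptide.
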