Features (pLannotate 1.2.2; 16 found; start..end, strand, type, name):
      3..80      +  promoter       lacIq promoter: lacI (mutant); In the lacIq allele, a single base change in the promoter boosts expression of the lacI gene about 10-fold.
     81..1163    +  CDS            lacI: lac repressor; lacI; The lac repressor binds to the lac operator to inhibit transcription in E. coli. This inhibition can be relieved by adding lactose or isopropyl-β-D-thiogalactopyranoside (IPTG).
   1176..1197    +  protein_bind   CAP binding site: CAP binding activates transcription in the presence of cAMP. E. coli catabolite activator protein
   1216..1233    +  promoter       tet promoter (fragment): E. coli promoter for tetracycline efflux protein gene
   1406..1434    +  promoter       tac promoter: strong E. coli promoter; hybrid between the trp and lac UV5 promoters
   1442..1458    +  protein_bind   lac operator: The lac repressor binds to the lac operator to inhibit transcription in E. coli. This inhibition can be relieved by adding lactose or isopropyl-β-D-thiogalactopyranoside (IPTG). lac repressor encoded by lacI
   1528..2628    +  CDS            MBP: maltose binding protein from E. coli; malE (mutated); This version of the gene does not encode a signal sequence, so MBP will remain in the cytosol.
   3458..3544    +  terminator     rrnB T1 terminator: Escherichia coli rrnB; transcription terminator T1 from the E. coli rrnB gene
   3636..3663    +  terminator     rrnB T2 terminator: transcription terminator T2 from the E. coli rrnB gene
   3710..3781    +  promoter       AmpR promoter: bla
   3782..4642    +  CDS            AmpR: β-lactamase; bla; confers resistance to ampicillin, carbenicillin, and related antibiotics
   4730..5318    +  rep_origin     ori: high-copy-number ColE1/pMB1/pBR322/pUC origin of replication
   5504..5556    -  misc_feature   bom (fragment): basis of mobility region from pBR322
   5567..5586    -  misc_feature   bom (fragment): basis of mobility region from pBR322
   5688..5879    -  CDS            rop: Rop protein, which maintains plasmids at low copy number; rop
   5896..6276    +  CDS            YPB1_ECOLX: Protein predicted: Swiss-Prot protein existence level 4. From Escherichia coli.
>Addgene plasmid #67004 | pMAL-c5X-Dros16 | depositor full sequence | sequence record 115445 | Full Sequence
CCGACACCATCGAATGGTGCAAAACCTTTCGCGGTATGGCATGATAGCGCCCGGAAGAGAGTCAATTCAG
GGTGGTGAATGTGAAACCAGTAACGTTATACGATGTCGCAGAGTATGCCGGTGTCTCTTATCAGACCGTT
TCCCGCGTGGTGAACCAGGCCAGCCACGTTTCTGCGAAAACGCGGGAAAAAGTGGAAGCGGCGATGGCGG
AGCTGAATTACATTCCCAACCGCGTGGCACAACAACTGGCGGGCAAACAGTCGTTGCTGATTGGCGTTGC
CACCTCCAGTCTGGCCCTGCACGCGCCGTCGCAAATTGTCGCGGCGATTAAATCTCGCGCCGATCAACTG
GGTGCCAGCGTGGTGGTGTCGATGGTAGAACGAAGCGGCGTCGAAGCCTGTAAAGCGGCGGTGCACAATC
TTCTCGCGCAACGCGTCAGTGGGCTGATCATTAACTATCCGCTGGATGACCAGGATGCCATTGCTGTGGA
AGCTGCCTGCACTAATGTTCCGGCGTTATTTCTTGATGTCTCTGACCAGACACCCATCAACAGTATTATT
TTCTCCCATGAAGACGGTACGCGACTGGGCGTGGAGCATCTGGTCGCATTGGGTCACCAGCAAATCGCGC
TGTTAGCGGGCCCATTAAGTTCTGTCTCGGCGCGTCTGCGTCTGGCTGGCTGGCATAAATATCTCACTCG
CAATCAAATTCAGCCGATAGCGGAACGGGAAGGCGACTGGAGTGCCATGTCCGGTTTTCAACAAACCATG
CAAATGCTGAATGAGGGCATCGTTCCCACTGCGATGCTGGTTGCCAACGATCAGATGGCGCTGGGCGCAA
TGCGCGCCATTACCGAGTCCGGGCTGCGCGTTGGTGCGGATATTTCGGTAGTGGGATACGACGATACCGA
AGACAGCTCATGTTATATCCCGCCGTTAACCACCATCAAACAGGATTTTCGCCTGCTGGGGCAAACCAGC
GTGGACCGCTTGCTGCAACTCTCTCAGGGCCAGGCGGTGAAGGGCAATCAGCTGTTGCCCGTCTCACTGG
TGAAAAGAAAAACCACCCTGGCGCCCAATACGCAAACCGCCTCTCCCCGCGCGTTGGCCGATTCATTAAT
GCAGCTGGCACGACAGGTTTCCCGACTGGAAAGCGGGCAGTGAGCGCAACGCAATTAATGTAAGTTAGCT
CACTCATTAGGCACAATTCTCATGTTTGACAGCTTATCATCGACTGCACGGTGCACCAATGCTTCTGGCG
TCAGGCAGCCATCGGAAGCTGTGGTATGGCTGTGCAGGTCGTAAATCACTGCATAATTCGTGTCGCTCAA
GGCGCACTCCCGTTCTGGATAATGTTTTTTGCGCCGACATCATAACGGTTCTGGCAAATATTCTGAAATG
AGCTGTTGACAATTAATCATCGGCTCGTATAATGTGTGGAATTGTGAGCGGATAACAATTTCACACAGGA
AACAGCCAGTCCGTTTAGGTGTTTTCACGAGCAATTGACCAACAAGGACCATAGATTATGAAAATCGAAG
AAGGTAAACTGGTAATCTGGATTAACGGCGATAAAGGCTATAACGGTCTCGCTGAAGTCGGTAAGAAATT
CGAGAAAGATACCGGAATTAAAGTCACCGTTGAGCATCCGGATAAACTGGAAGAGAAATTCCCACAGGTT
GCGGCAACTGGCGATGGCCCTGACATTATCTTCTGGGCACACGACCGCTTTGGTGGCTACGCTCAATCTG
GCCTGTTGGCTGAAATCACCCCGGACAAAGCGTTCCAGGACAAGCTGTATCCGTTTACCTGGGATGCCGT
ACGTTACAACGGCAAGCTGATTGCTTACCCGATCGCTGTTGAAGCGTTATCGCTGATTTATAACAAAGAT
CTGCTGCCGAACCCGCCAAAAACCTGGGAAGAGATCCCGGCGCTGGATAAAGAACTGAAAGCGAAAGGTA
AGAGCGCGCTGATGTTCAACCTGCAAGAACCGTACTTCACCTGGCCGCTGATTGCTGCTGACGGGGGTTA
TGCGTTCAAGTATGAAAACGGCAAGTACGACATTAAAGACGTGGGCGTGGATAACGCTGGCGCGAAAGCG
GGTCTGACCTTCCTGGTTGACCTGATTAAAAACAAACACATGAATGCAGACACCGATTACTCCATCGCAG
AAGCTGCCTTTAATAAAGGCGAAACAGCGATGACCATCAACGGCCCGTGGGCATGGTCCAACATCGACAC
CAGCAAAGTGAATTATGGTGTAACGGTACTGCCGACCTTCAAGGGTCAACCATCCAAACCGTTCGTTGGC
GTGCTGAGCGCAGGTATTAACGCCGCCAGTCCGAACAAAGAGCTGGCAAAAGAGTTCCTCGAAAACTATC
TGCTGACTGATGAAGGTCTGGAAGCGGTTAATAAAGACAAACCGCTGGGTGCCGTAGCGCTGAAGTCTTA
CGAGGAAGAGTTGGTGAAAGATCCGCGTATTGCCGCCACTATGGAAAACGCCCAGAAAGGTGAAATCATG
CCGAACATCCCGCAGATGTCCGCTTTCTGGTATGCCGTGCGTACTGCGGTGATCAACGCCGCCAGCGGTC
GTCAGACTGTCGATGAAGCCCTGAAAGACGCGCAGACTAATTCGAGCTCGAACAACAACAACAATAACAA
TAACAACAACCTCGGGATCGAGGGAAGGTCTTCCGGTGGAGCTCCCGGTGGCGGCAATGGAGGAAGGCCA
TCAGACACGTATGGAGCGCCTGGAGGGGGAAATGGCGGTAGACCGAGTGATACGTATGGTGCTCCTGGCG
GGGGTAATGGAGGTCGTCCATCTGATACATACGGCGCACCAGGGGGTGGGAACGGAGGTAGACCCTCAGA
TACCTATGGAGCCCCGGGTGGAGGGAATGGTGGCCGTCCCTCTGATACTTATGGCGCCCCCGGCGGAGGC
AACGGGGGAAGACCGTCAGATACTTATGGTGCCCCAGGTGGAGGAAATGGGGGTAGACCTTCTGACACTT
ACGGTGCTCCGGGAGGTGGTAATGGGGGCAGGCCCAGTGATACTTACGGAGCCCCTGGAGGTGGCAATGG
TGGTCGGCCTAGTGATACCTACGGGGCACCGGGCGGTGGAAATGGTGGAAGACCATCGGACACATACGGT
GCACCCGGAGGTGGAAACGGAGGGAGGCCAAGCGATACTTATGGAGCACCTGGAGGCGGAAATGGAGGGC
GTCCTTCAGATACGTACGGAGCTCCAGGAGGTGGGAATGGAGGCAGACCTAGTGACACCTATGGTGCACC
TGGTGGAGGTAATGGTGGGCGACCTTCGGATACTTATGGGGCTCCTGGTGGTGGTAACGGAGGAAGACCC
AGCGACACTTATGGAGCTCCTGGGGGAGGAAACGGTGGTAGACCAAGTGATACTTATGGCTCGGGACATC
ATCACCACCATCATTAATAATGAGCTTCAAATAAAACGAAAGGCTCAGTCGAAAGACTGGGCCTTTCGTT
TTATCTGTTGTTTGTCGGTGAACGCTCTCCTGAGTAGGACAAATCCGCCGGGAGCGGATTTGAACGTTGC
GAAGCAACGGCCCGGAGGGTGGCGGGCAGGACGCCCGCCATAAACTGCCAGGCATCAAATTAAGCAGAAG
GCCATCCTGACGGATGGCCTTTTTGCGTTTCTACAAACTCTTTCGGTCCGTTGTTTATTTTTCTAAATAC
ATTCAAATATGTATCCGCTCATGAGACAATAACCCTGATAAATGCTTCAATAATATTGAAAAAGGAAGAG
TATGAGTATTCAACATTTCCGTGTCGCCCTTATTCCCTTTTTTGCGGCATTTTGCCTTCCTGTTTTTGCT
CACCCAGAAACGCTGGTGAAAGTAAAAGATGCTGAAGATCAGTTGGGTGCACGAGTGGGTTACATCGAAC
TGGATCTCAACAGCGGTAAGATCCTTGAGAGTTTTCGCCCCGAAGAACGTTTCCCAATGATGAGCACTTT
TAAAGTTCTGCTATGTGGCGCGGTATTATCCCGTGTTGACGCCGGGCAAGAGCAACTCGGTCGCCGCATA
CACTATTCTCAGAATGACTTGGTTGAGTACTCACCAGTCACAGAAAAGCATCTTACGGATGGCATGACAG
TAAGAGAATTATGCAGTGCTGCCATAACCATGAGTGATAACACTGCGGCCAACTTACTTCTGACAACGAT
CGGAGGACCGAAGGAGCTAACCGCTTTTTTGCACAACATGGGGGATCATGTAACTCGCCTTGATCGTTGG
GAACCGGAGCTGAATGAAGCCATACCAAACGACGAGCGTGACACCACGATGCCTGTAGCAATGGCAACAA
CGTTGCGCAAACTATTAACTGGCGAACTACTTACTCTAGCTTCCCGGCAACAATTAATAGACTGGATGGA
GGCGGATAAAGTTGCAGGACCACTTCTGCGCTCGGCCCTTCCGGCTGGCTGGTTTATTGCTGATAAATCT
GGAGCCGGTGAGCGTGGGTCTCGCGGTATCATTGCAGCACTGGGGCCAGATGGTAAGCCCTCCCGTATCG
TAGTTATCTACACGACGGGGAGTCAGGCAACTATGGATGAACGAAATAGACAGATCGCTGAGATAGGTGC
CTCACTGATTAAGCATTGGTAACTGTCAGACCAAGTTTACTCATATATACTTTAGATTGATTTCCTTAGG
ACTGAGCGTCAACCCCGTAGAAAAGATCAAAGGATCTTCTTGAGATCCTTTTTTTCTGCGCGTAATCTGC
TGCTTGCAAACAAAAAAACCACCGCTACCAGCGGTGGTTTGTTTGCCGGATCAAGAGCTACCAACTCTTT
TTCCGAAGGTAACTGGCTTCAGCAGAGCGCAGATACCAAATACTGTCCTTCTAGTGTAGCCGTAGTTAGG
CCACCACTTCAAGAACTCTGTAGCACCGCCTACATACCTCGCTCTGCTAATCCTGTTACCAGTGGCTGCT
GCCAGTGGCGATAAGTCGTGTCTTACCGGGTTGGACTCAAGACGATAGTTACCGGATAAGGCGCAGCGGT
CGGGCTGAACGGGGGGTTCGTGCACACAGCCCAGCTTGGAGCGAACGACCTACACCGAACTGAGATACCT
ACAGCGTGAGCTATGAGAAAGCGCCACGCTTCCCGAAGGGAGAAAGGCGGACAGGTATCCGGTAAGCGGC
AGGGTCGGAACAGGAGAGCGCACGAGGGAGCTTCCAGGGGGAAACGCCTGGTATCTTTATAGTCCTGTCG
GGTTTCGCCACCTCTGACTTGAGCGTCGATTTTTGTGATGCTCGTCAGGGGGGCGGAGCCTATGGAAAAA
CGCCAGCAACGCGGCCTTTTTACGGTTCCTGGCCTTTTGCTGGCCTTTTGCTCACATGTTCTTTCCTGCG
TTATCCCCTGATTCTGTGGATAACCGTATTACCGCCTTTGAGTGAGCTGATACCGCTCGCCGCAGCCGAA
CGACCGAGCGCAGCGAGTCAGTGAGCGAGGAAGCGGAAGAGCGCCTGATGCGGTATTTTCTCCTTACGCA
TCTGTGCGGTATTTCACACCGCATATAAGGTGCACTGTGACTGGGTCATGGCTGCGCCCCGACACCCGCC
AACACCCGCTGACGCGCCCTGACGGGCTTGTCTGCTCCCGGCATCCGCTTACAGACAAGCTGTGACCGTC
TCCGGGAGCTGCATGTGTCAGAGGTTTTCACCGTCATCACCGAAACGCGCGAGGCAGCTGCGGTAAAGCT
CATCAGCGTGGTCGTGCAGCGATTCACAGATGTCTGCCTGTTCATCCGCGTCCAGCTCGTTGAGTTTCTC
CAGAAGCGTTAATGTCTGGCTTCTGATAAAGCGGGCCATGTTAAGGGCGGTTTTTTCCTGTTTGGTCACT
GATGCCTCCGTGTAAGGGGGATTTCTGTTCATGGGGGTAATGATACCGATGAAACGAGAGAGGATGCTCA
CGATACGGGTTACTGATGATGAACATGCCCGGTTACTGGAACGTTGTGAGGGTAAACAACTGGCGGTATG
GATGCGGCGGGACCAGAGAAAAATCACTCAGGGTCAATGCCAGCGCTTCGTTAATACAGATGTAGGTGTT
CCACAGGGTAGCCAGCAGCATCCTGCGATGCAGATCCGGAACATAATGGTGCAGGGCGCTGACTTCCGCG
TTTCCAGACTTTACGAAACACGGAAACCGAAGACCATTCATGTTGTTGCTCAGGTCGCAGACGTTTTGCA
GCAGCAGTCGCTTCACGTTCGCTCGCGTATCGGTGATTCATTCTGCTAACCAGTAAGGCAACCCCGCCAG
CCTAGCCGGGTCCTCAACGACAGGAGCACGATCATGCGCACCCGTGGCCAGGACCCAACGCTGCCCGAAA
TT
