>Addgene plasmid #67004 | pMAL-c5X-Dros16 | addgene partial sequence | sequence record 118485 | Amp-R 5'-ATAATACCGCGCCACATAGC-3'
TAACCCACTCGTGCACCCAACTGATCTTCAGCATCTTTTACTTTCACCAGCGTTTCTGGGTGAGCAAAAA
CAGGAAGGCAAAATGCCGCAAAAAAGGGAATAAGGGCGACACGGAAATGTTGAATACTCATACTCTTCCT
TTTTCAATATTATTGAAGCATTTATCAGGGTTATTGTCTCATGAGCGGATACATATTTGAATGTATTTAG
AAAAATAAACAACGGACCGAAAGAGTTTGTAGAAACGCAAAAAGGCCATCCGTCAGGATGGCCTTCTGCT
TAATTTGATGCCTGGCAGTTTATGGCGGGCGTCCTGCCCGCCACCCTCCGGGCCGTTGCTTCGCAACGTT
CAAATCCGCTCCCGGCGGATTTGTCCTACTCAGGAGAGCGTTCACCGACAAACAACAGATAAAACGAAAG
GCCCAGTCTTTCGACTGAGCCTTTCGTTTTATTTGAAGCTTTCATTATTAATGATGGTGGTGATGATGTC
CCGAGCCATAAGTATCACTTGGTCTACCACCGTTTCCTCCCCCA
