>Addgene plasmid #67004 | pMAL-c5X-Dros16 | addgene partial sequence | sequence record 118486 | MBP-F 5'-GATGAAGCCCTGAAAGACGCGCAG-3'
ATAACAATAACAACAACCTCGGGATCGAAGGCAGGTCTTCCGGTGGAGCTCCCGGTGGCGGCAATGGAGG
AAGGCCATCAGACACGTATGGAGCGCCTGGAGGGGGAAATGGCGGTAGACCGAGTGATACGTATGGTGCT
CCTGGCGGGGGTAATGGAGGTCGTCCATCTGATACATACGGCGCACCAGGGGGTGGGAACGGAGGTAGAC
CCTCAGATACCTATGGAGCCCCGGGTGGAGGGAATGGTGGCCGTCCCTCTGATACTTATGGCGCCCCCGG
CGGAGGCAACGGGGGAAGACCGTCAGATACTTATGGTGCCCCAGGTGGAGGAAATGGGGGTAGACCTTCT
GACACTTACGGTGCTCCGGGAGGTGGTAATGGGGGCAGGCCCAGTGATACTTACGGAGCCCCTGGAGGTG
GCAATGGTGGTCGGCCTAGTGATACCTACGGGGCACCGGGCGGTGGAAATGGTGGAAGACCATCGGACAC
ATACGGTGCACCCGGAGGTGGAAACGGAGGGAGGCCAAGCGATACTTATGGAGCACCTGGAGGCGGAAAT
GGAGGGCGTCCTTCAGATACGTACGGAGCTCCAGGAGGTGGGAATGGAGGCAGACCTAGTGACACCTATG
GTGCACCTGGTGGAGGTAATGGTGGGCGACCTTCGGATACTTATGGGGCTCCTGGTGGTGGTAACGGAGG
AAGACCCAGCGACACTTATGGAGCTCCTGGGGGAGGAAACGGTGGTAGACCAAGTGATACTTATGGCTCG
GGACATCATCACCACCATCATTAATAATGAAAGCTTCAAATAAAACGAAAGGCTCAGTCGAAAGACTGGG
CCTTTCGTTTTATCTGTTGTTTGTCGGTGAACGCTCTCCTGAGTAGGACAAAT
